>Addgene plasmid #175463 | MDKA-c009 | addgene full sequence | sequence record 353254 | Addgene NGS Result
GTCGACATTGATTATTGACTAGTTATTAATAGTAATCAATTACGGGGTCATTAGTTCATAGCCCATATAT
GGAGTTCCGCGTTACATAACTTACGGTAAATGGCCCGCCTGGCTGACCGCCCAACGACCCCCGCCCATTG
ACGTCAATAATGACGTATGTTCCCATAGTAACGCCAATAGGGACTTTCCATTGACGTCAATGGGTGGAGT
ATTTACGGTAAACTGCCCACTTGGCAGTACATCAAGTGTATCATATGCCAAGTACGCCCCCTATTGACGT
CAATGACGGTAAATGGCCCGCCTGGCATTATGCCCAGTACATGACCTTATGGGACTTTCCTACTTGGCAG
TACATCTACGTATTAGTCATCGCTATTACCATGGTCGAGGTGAGCCCCACGTTCTGCTTCACTCTCCCCA
TCTCCCCCCCCTCCCCACCCCCAATTTTGTATTTATTTATTTTTTAATTATTTTGTGCAGCGATGGGGGC
GGGGGGGGGGGGGGGGCGCGCGCCRGGSGGGGGGGGGSGGGGSGGGGGGSGGGGSGGGGSGRGGSGGRGA
GGKGCGGCGGCAGCCAATCAGAGCGGCGCGCTCCGAAAGTTTCCTTTTATGGCGAGGCGGCGGCGGCGGC
GGCCCTATAAAAAGCGAAGCGCGCGGCGGGCGGGAGTCGCTGCGCGCTGCCTTCGCCCCGTGCCCCGCTC
CGCCGCCGCCTCGCGCCGCCCGCCCCGGCTCTGACTGACCGCGTTACTCCCACAGGTGAGCGGGCGGGAC
GGCCCTTCTCCTCCGGGCTGTAATTAGCGCTTGGTTTAATGACGGCTTGTTTCTTTTCTGTGGCTGCGTG
AAAGCCTTGAGGGGCTCCGGGAGGGCCCTTTGTGCGGGGGGAGCGGCTCGGGGGGTGCGTGCGTGTGTGT
GTGCGTGGGGAGCGCCGCGTGCGGCTCCGCGCTGCCCGGCGGCTGTGAGCGCTGCGGGCGCGGCGCGGGG
CTTTGTGCGCTCCGCAGTGTGCGCGAGGGGAGCGCGGCCGGGGGCGGTGCCCCGCGGTGCGGGGGGGGCT
GCGAGGGGAACAAAGGCTGCGTGCGGGGTGTGTGCGTGGGGGGGTGAGCAGGGGGTGTGGGCGCGTCGGT
CGGGCTGCAACCCCCCCTGCACCCCCCTCCCCGAGTTGCTGAGCACGGCCCGGCTTCGGGTGCGGGGCTC
CGTACGGGGCGTGGCGCGGGGCTCGCCGTGCCGGGCGGGGGGTGGCGGCAGGTGGGGGTGCCGGGCGGGG
CGGGGCCGCCTCGGGCCGGGGRGGGCTCGGGGGAGGGGCGCGGCGGCCCCCGGAGCGCCGGCGGCTGTCG
AGGCGCGGCGAGCCGCAGCCATTGCCTTTTATGGTAATCGTGCGAGAGGGCGCAGGGACTTCCTTTGTCC
CAAATCTGTGCGGAGCCGAAATCTGGGAGGCGCCGCCGCACCCCCTCTAGCGGGCGCGGGGCGAAGCGGT
GCGGCGCCGGCAGGAAGGAAATGGGCGGGGAGGGCCTTCGTGCGTCGCCGCGCCGCCGTCCCCTTCTCCC
TCTCCAGCCTCGGGGCTGTCCGCGGGGGGACGGCTGCCTTCGGGGGGGACGGGGCAGGGCGGGGTTCGGC
TTCTGGCGTGTGACCGGCGGCTCTAGAGCCTCTGCTAACCATGTTCATGCCTTCTTCTTTTTCCTACAGC
TCCTGGGCAACGTGCTGGTTATTGTGCTGTCTCATCATTTTGGCAAAGAATTGCGGCCGTCTCAGGCCGA
ATTCAAGCTTGCCACCATGGGGATCCTTCCCAGCCCTGGGATGCCTGCGCTGCTCTCCCTCGTGAGCCTT
CTCTCCGTGCTGCTGATGGGTTGCGTAGCTGAAACCGGTGCCGCCGTCGCCAAAAAGAAAGATAAGGTGA
AGAAAGGTGGTCCTGGATCAGAATGTGCTGAATGGGCATGGGGACCATGTACACCAAGCAGCAAGGATTG
CGGCGTGGGTTTCCGCGAGGGCACCTGCGGGGCCCAGACCCAGCGCATCCGGTGCAGGGTGCCCTGCAAC
TGGAAGAAGGAGTTTGGAGCCGACTGCAAGTACAAGTTTGAGAACTGGGGTGCGTGTGATGGGGGCACAG
GCACCAAAGTCCGCCAAGGCACCCTGAAGAAGGCGCGCTACAATGCTCAGTGCCAGGAGACCATCCGCGT
CACCAAGCCCTGCACCCCCAAGACCAAAGCAAAGGCCAAAGCCAAGAAAGGGAAGGGAAAGGACAAAGGT
ACCAAGCACCACCATCACCATCACTAATGATCACTCGAGACTAGTATCGCGATAATTCACTCCTCAGGTG
CAGGCTGCCTATCAGAAGGTGGTGGCTGGTGTGGCCAATGCCCTGGCTCACAAATACCACTGAGATCTTT
TTCCCTCTGCCAAAAATTATGGGGACATCATGAAGCCCCTTGAGCATCTGACTTCTGGCTAATAAAGGAA
ATTTATTTTCATTGCAATAGTGTGTTGGAATTTTTTGTGTCTCTCACTCGGAAGGACATATGGGAGGGCA
AATCATTTAAAACATCAGAATGAGTATTTGGTTTAGAGTTTGGCAACATATGCCCATATGCTGGCTGCCA
TGAACAAAGGTTGGCTATAAAGAGGTCATCAGTATATGAAACAGCCCCCTGCTGTCCATTCCTTATTCCA
TAGAAAAGCCTTGACTTGAGGTTAGATTTTTTTTATATTTTGTTTTGTGTTATTTTTTTCTTTAACATCC
CTAAAATTTTCCTTACATGTTTTACTAGCCAGATTTTTCCTCCTCTCCTGACTACTCCCAGTCATAGCTG
TCCCTCTTCTCTTATGGAGATCCCTCGACCTGCAGCCCAAGCTTGGCGTAATCATGGTCATAGCTGTTTC
CTGTGTGAAATTGTTATCCGCTCACAATTCCACACAACATACGAGCCGGAAGCATAAAGTGTAAAGCCTG
GGGTGCCTAATGAGTGAGCTAACTCACATTAATTGCGTTGCGCTCACTGCCCGCTTTCCAGTCGGGAAAC
CTGTCGTGCCAGCGGATCGATCCGCTGCATTAATGAATCGGCCAACGCGCGGGGAGAGGCGGTTTGCGTA
TTGGGCGCTCTTCCGCTTCCTCGCTCACTGACTCGCTGCGCTCGGTCGTTCGGCTGCGGCGAGCGGTATC
AGCTCACTCAAAGGCGGTAATACGGTTATCCACAGAATCAGGGGATAACGCAGGAAAGAACATGTGAGCA
AAAGGCCAGCAAAAGGCCAGGAACCGTAAAAAGGCCGCGTTGCTGGCGTTTTTCCATAGGCTCCGCCCCC
CTGACGAGCATCACAAAAATCGACGCTCAAGTCAGAGGTGGCGAAACCCGACAGGACTATAAAGATACCA
GGCGTTTCCCCCTGGAAGCTCCCTCGTGCGCTCTCCTGTTCCGACCCTGCCGCTTACCGGATACCTGTCC
GCCTTTCTCCCTTCGGGAAGCGTGGCGCTTTCTCATAGCTCACGCTGTAGGTATCTCAGTTCGGTGTAGG
TCGTTCGCTCCAAGCTGGGCTGTGTGCACGAACCCCCCGTTCAGCCCGACCGCTGCGCCTTATCCGGTAA
CTATCGTCTTGAGTCCAACCCGGTAAGACACGACTTATCGCCACTGGCAGCAGCCACTGGTAACAGGATT
AGCAGAGCGAGGTATGTAGGCGGTGCTACAGAGTTCTTGAAGTGGTGGCCTAACTACGGCTACACTAGAA
GAACAGTATTTGGTATCTGCGCTCTGCTGAAGCCAGTTACCTTCGGAAAAAGAGTTGGTAGCTCTTGATC
CGGCAAACAAACCACCGCTGGTAGCGGTGGTTTTTTTGTTTGCAAGCAGCAGATTACGCGCAGAAAAAAA
GGATCTCAAGAAGATCCTTTGATCTTTTCTACGGGGTCTGACGCTCAGTGGAACGAAAACTCACGTTAAG
GGATTTTGGTCATGAGATTATCAAAAAGGATCTTCACCTAGATCCTTTTAAATTAAAAATGAAGTTTTAA
ATCAATCTAAAGTATATATGAGTAAACTTGGTCTGACAGTTACCAATGCTTAATCAGTGAGGCACCTATC
TCAGCGATCTGTCTATTTCGTTCATCCATAGTTGCCTGACTCCCCGTCGTGTAGATAACTACGATACGGG
AGGGCTTACCATCTGGCCCCAGTGCTGCAATGATACCGCGAGACCCACGCTCACCGGCTCCAGATTTATC
AGCAATAAACCAGCCAGCCGGAAGGGCCGAGCGCAGAAGTGGTCCTGCAACTTTATCCGCCTCCATCCAG
TCTATTAATTGTTGCCGGGAAGCTAGAGTAAGTAGTTCGCCAGTTAATAGTTTGCGCAACGTTGTTGCCA
TTGCTACAGGCATCGTGGTGTCACGCTCGTCGTTTGGTATGGCTTCATTCAGCTCCGGTTCCCAACGATC
AAGGCGAGTTACATGATCCCCCATGTTGTGCAAAAAAGCGGTTAGCTCCTTCGGTCCTCCGATCGTTGTC
AGAAGTAAGTTGGCCGCAGTGTTATCACTCATGGTTATGGCAGCACTGCATAATTCTCTTACTGTCATGC
CATCCGTAAGATGCTTTTCTGTGACTGGTGAGTACTCAACCAAGTCATTCTGAGAATAGTGTATGCGGCG
ACCGAGTTGCTCTTGCCCGGCGTCAATACGGGATAATACCGCGCCACATAGCAGAACTTTAAAAGTGCTC
ATCATTGGAAAACGTTCTTCGGGGCGAAAACTCTCAAGGATCTTACCGCTGTTGAGATCCAGTTCGATGT
AACCCACTCGTGCACCCAACTGATCTTCAGCATCTTTTACTTTCACCAGCGTTTCTGGGTGAGCAAAAAC
AGGAAGGCAAAATGCCGCAAAAAAGGGAATAAGGGCGACACGGAAATGTTGAATACTCATACTCTTCCTT
TTTCAATATTATTGAAGCATTTATCAGGGTTATTGTCTCATGAGCGGATACATATTTGAATGTATTTAGA
AAAATAAACAAATAGGGGTTCCGCGCACATTTCCCCGAAAAGTGCCACCTGG
Features (pLannotate 1.2.2; 14 found; start..end, strand, type, name):
      4..383     +  enhancer       CMV enhancer: human cytomegalovirus immediate early enhancer
    385..662     +  promoter       chicken β-actin promoter: No description available
    663..1679    +  intron         chimeric intron: chimera between introns from chicken β-actin and rabbit β-globin
   1677..1775    +  CDS            HBB (fragment): HBB_LEPEU - Experimental evidence at protein level: Swiss-Prot protein existence level 1. Involved in oxygen transport from the lung to the various peripheral tissues. From Lepus europaeus (European hare).
   1800..2198    +  CDS            MDK (fragment): MK_HUMAN - Also known as MK1, NEGF2. Experimental evidence at protein level: Swiss-Prot protein existence level 1. Secreted protein that functions as cytokine and growth factor and mediates its signal through cell-surface proteoglycan and non- proteoglycan receptors (PubMed:18469519, PubMed:12573468, PubMed:12122009, PubMed:10212223, PubMed:24458438, PubMed:15466886, PubMed:12084985, PubMed:10772929). Binds cell-surface proteoglycan receptors via their chondroitin sulfate (CS) groups (PubMed:12084985, PubMed:10212223). Thereby regulates many processes like inflammatory response, cell prolifera
   2296..2370    +  CDS            HBB (fragment): HBB_PONPY - Experimental evidence at transcript level: Swiss-Prot protein existence level 2. Involved in oxygen transport from the lung to the various peripheral tissues. From Pongo pygmaeus (Bornean orangutan).
   2441..2496    +  polyA_signal   β-globin poly(A) signal: rabbit β-globin polyadenylation signal (Gil and Proudfoot, 1987)
   2881..2897    -  protein_bind   lac operator: The lac repressor binds to the lac operator to inhibit transcription in E. coli. This inhibition can be relieved by adding lactose or isopropyl-β-D-thiogalactopyranoside (IPTG). lac repressor encoded by lacI
   2905..2935    -  promoter       lac promoter: promoter for the E. coli lac operon
   2950..2971    -  protein_bind   CAP binding site: CAP binding activates transcription in the presence of cAMP. E. coli catabolite activator protein
   2987..3088    -  CDS            lacI (fragment): LACI_ECOLI - Experimental evidence at protein level: Swiss-Prot protein existence level 1. Repressor of the lactose operon. Binds allolactose as an inducer. From Escherichia coli (strain K12).
   3271..3859    -  rep_origin     ori: high-copy-number ColE1/pMB1/pBR322/pUC origin of replication
   4030..4890    -  CDS            AmpR: β-lactamase; bla; confers resistance to ampicillin, carbenicillin, and related antibiotics
   4891..4995    -  promoter       AmpR promoter: bla
