[The description below was written by a language model from this plasmid's Addgene catalogue record and pLannotate feature annotations shown in this document.]
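Description:
MDKA-c009 is a mammalian expression plasmid built on the pHL-Sec backbone for producing secreted human midkine (MDK, also known as MK or NEGF2), a heparin- and proteoglycan-binding cytokine and growth factor. It is propagated in E. coli as a high-copy plasmid through a ColE1/pUC-type origin and selected with ampicillin via the β-lactamase gene and its native promoter. Remnants of the lac promoter/operator region and a lacI fragment are also annotated in the bacterial backbone, but they have no evident role in expression of the insert.

The expression cassette is a CAG-type arrangement: the CMV immediate-early enhancer, the chicken β-actin promoter and a chimeric β-actin/β-globin intron drive strong constitutive transcription, and the rabbit β-globin polyadenylation signal terminates the message. The short HBB fragments annotated on either side of the insert most likely reflect β-globin-derived sequence flanking the cloning site rather than separate coding units. The insert, cloned between retained AgeI and KpnI sites, encodes residues V21 to D143 of midkine, meaning the protein without its native signal peptide. In its place, an N-terminal signal peptide from chicken PTPRS directs the protein into the secretory pathway, and a C-terminal His6 tag allows capture by immobilised metal affinity chromatography. Neither the signal peptide nor the tag is annotated separately in the feature table.

The construct is intended for expression and secretion of recombinant midkine in mammalian cells, and the depositor notes that HEK293 cells are used. No mammalian selection marker is annotated, which is consistent with transient transfection.
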