Addgene plasmid #175463: MDKA-c009
Purpose: Protein expression/secretion in mammalian cells. Entire CDS with ectopic signal peptide, V21-D143
Depositing lab: Opher Gileadi. Depositing organization: University of Oxford.
Backbone
  Vector backbone: pHL-Sec
  Vector type: Mammalian Expression
Growth in bacteria
  Bacterial resistance: Ampicillin, 100 μg/mL
  Growth temperature: 37°C
  Growth strain: DH5alpha
  Copy number: High Copy
Gene/Insert
  Gene/Insert name: MDK (alt name: ARAP|MK|NEGF2)
  Species: H. sapiens (human)
  Entrez Gene: MDK (a.k.a. ARAP, MK, NEGF2)
  Tag / fusion protein: PTPRS (Gg) SP (N terminal on insert); His6 (C terminal on insert)
  Cloning method: Restriction Enzyme; 5′ cloning site AgeI (not destroyed); 3′ cloning site KpnI (not destroyed)
Terms and licenses: Academic/Nonprofit Terms; Industry Terms: Not Available to Industry
Depositor comments: Gileadi lab uses HEK293 cells for expression.
How to cite: MDKA-c009 was a gift from Opher Gileadi (Addgene plasmid # 175463 ; http://n2t.net/addgene:175463 ; RRID:Addgene_175463)
