>Addgene plasmid #175463 | MDKA-c009 | depositor partial sequence | sequence record 340367 | Coding sequence (including tags)
GAATTCAAGCTTGCCACCATGGGGATCCTTCCCAGCCCTGGGATGCCTGCGCTGCTCTCCCTCGTGAGCC
TTCTCTCCGTGCTGCTGATGGGTTGCGTAGCTGAAACCGGTGCCGCCGTCGCCAAAAAGAAAGATAAGGT
GAAGAAAGGTGGTCCTGGATCAGAATGTGCTGAATGGGCATGGGGACCATGTACACCAAGCAGCAAGGAT
TGCGGCGTGGGTTTCCGCGAGGGCACCTGCGGGGCCCAGACCCAGCGCATCCGGTGCAGGGTGCCCTGCA
ACTGGAAGAAGGAGTTTGGAGCCGACTGCAAGTACAAGTTTGAGAACTGGGGTGCGTGTGATGGGGGCAC
AGGCACCAAAGTCCGCCAAGGCACCCTGAAGAAGGCGCGCTACAATGCTCAGTGCCAGGAGACCATCCGC
GTCACCAAGCCCTGCACCCCCAAGACCAAAGCAAAGGCCAAAGCCAAGAAAGGGAAGGGAAAGGACAAAG
GTACCAAGCACCACCATCACCATCACTAATGATCACTCGAG
